>Addgene plasmid #126703 | pHAGE2-EF1aL-mCherry-W | addgene full sequence | sequence record 245757 | Addgene NGS Result
TGGAAGGGCTAATTCACTCCCAAAGAAGACAAGATATCCTTGATCTGTGGATCTACCACACACAAGGCTA
CTTCCCTGATTAGCAGAACTACACACCAGGGCCAGGGGTCAGATATCCACTGACCTTTGGATGGTGCTAC
AAGCTAGTACCAGTTGAGCCAGATAAGGTAGAAGAGGCCAATAAAGGAGAGAACACCAGCTTGTTACACC
CTGTGAGCCTGCATGGGATGGATGACCCGGAGAGAGAAGTGTTAGAGTGGAGGTTTGACAGCCGCCTAGC
ATTTCATCACGTGGCCCGAGAGCTGCATCCGGAGTACTTCAAGAACTGCTGATATCGAGCTTGCTACAAG
GGACTTTCCGCTGGGGACTTTCCAGGGAGGCGTGGCCTGGGCGGGACTGGGGAGTGGCGAGCCCTCAGAT
CCTGCATATAAGCAGCTGCTTTTTGCCTGTACTGGGTCTCTCTGGTTAGACCAGATCTGAGCCTGGGAGC
TCTCTGGCTAACTAGGGAACCCACTGCTTAAGCCTCAATAAAGCTTGCCTTGAGTGCTTCAAGTAGTGTG
TGCCCGTCTGTTGTGTGACTCTGGTAACTAGAGATCCCTCAGACCCTTTTAGTCAGTGTGGAAAATCTCT
AGCAGTGGCGCCCGAACAGGGACTTGAAAGCGAAAGGGAAACCAGAGGAGCTCTCTCGACGCAGGACTCG
GCTTGCTGAAGCGCGCACGGCAAGAGGCGAGGGGCGGCGACTGGTGAGTACGCCAAAAATTTTGACTAGC
GGAGGCTAGAAGGAGAGAGATGGGTGCGAGAGCGTCAGTATTAAGCGGGGGAGAATTAGATCGCGATGGG
AAAAAATTCGGTTAAGGCCAGGGGGAAAGAAAAAATATAAATTAAAACATATAGTATGGGCAAGCAGGGA
GCTAGAACGATTCGCAGTTAATCCTGGCCTGTTAGAAACATCAGAAGGCTGTAGACAAATACTGGGACAG
CTACAACCATCCCTTCAGACAGGATCAGAAGAACTTAGATCATTATATAATACAGTAGCAACCCTCTATT
GTGTGCATCAAAGGATAGAGATAAAAGACACCAAGGAAGCTTTAGACAAGATAGAGGAAGAGCAAAACAA
AAGTAAGACCACCGCACAGCAAGCGGCCGGCCGCTGATCTTCAGACCTGGAGGAGGAGATATGAGGGACA
ATTGGAGAAGTGAATTATATAAATATAAAGTAGTAAAAATTGAACCATTAGGAGTAGCACCCACCAAGGC
AAAGAGAAGAGTGGTGCAGAGAGAAAAAAGAGCAGTGGGAATAGGAGCTTTGTTCCTTGGGTTCTTGGGA
GCAGCAGGAAGCACTATGGGCGCAGCGTCAATGACGCTGACGGTACAGGCCAGACAATTATTGTCTGGTA
TAGTGCAGCAGCAGAACAATTTGCTGAGGGCTATTGAGGCGCAACAGCATCTGTTGCAACTCACAGTCTG
GGGCATCAAGCAGCTCCAGGCAAGAATCCTGGCTGTGGAAAGATACCTAAAGGATCAACAGCTCCTGGGG
ATTTGGGGTTGCTCTGGAAAACTCATTTGCACCACTGCTGTGCCTTGGAATGCTAGTTGGAGTAATAAAT
CTCTGGAACAGATTTGGAATCACACGACCTGGATGGAGTGGGACAGAGAAATTAACAATTACACAAGCTT
AATACACTCCTTAATTGAAGAATCGCAAAACCAGCAAGAAAAGAATGAACAAGAATTATTGGAATTAGAT
AAATGGGCAAGTTTGTGGAATTGGTTTAACATAACAAATTGGCTGTGGTATATAAAATTATTCATAATGA
TAGTAGGAGGCTTGGTAGGTTTAAGAATAGTTTTTGCTGTACTTTCTATAGTGAATAGAGTTAGGCAGGG
ATATTCACCATTATCGTTTCAGACCCACCTCCCAACCCCGAGGGGACCCGACAGGCCCGAAGGAATAGAA
GAAGAAGGTGGAGAGAGAGACAGAGACAGATCCATTCGATTAGTGAACGGATCTCGACGGTATCGCCGAA
TTCACAAATGGCAGTATTCATCCACAATTTTAAAAGAAAAGGGGGGATTGGGGGGTACAGTGCAGGGGAA
AGAATAGTAGACATAATAGCAACAGACATACAAACTAAAGAATTACAAAAACAAATTACAAAAATTCAAA
ATTTTCGGGTTTATTACAGGGACAGCAGAGATCCAGTTTGGACTAGTCGTGAGGCTCCGGTGCCCGTCAG
TGGGCAGAGCGCACATCGCCCACAGTCCCCGAGAAGTTGGGGGGAGGGGTCGGCAATTGAACCGGTGCCT
AGAGAAGGTGGCGCGGGGTAAACTGGGAAAGTGATGTCGTGTACTGGCTCCGCCTTTTTCCCGAGGGTGG
GGGAGAACCGTATATAAGTGCAGTAGTCGCCGTGAACGTTCTTTTTCGCAACGGGTTTGCCGCCAGAACA
CAGGTAAGTGCCGTGTGTGGTTCCCGCGGGCCTGGCCTCTTTACGGGTTATGGCCCTTGCGTGCCTTGAA
TTACTTCCACCTGGCTGCAGTACGTGATTCTTGATCCCGAGCTTCGGGTTGGAAGTGGGTGGGAGAGTTC
GAGGCCTTGCGCTTAAGGAGCCCCTTCGCCTCGTGCTTGAGTTGAGGCCTGGCCTGGGCGCTGGGGCCGC
CGCGTGCGAATCTGGTGGCACCTTCGCGCCTGTCTCGCTGCTTTCGATAAGTCTCTAGCCATTTAAAATT
TTTGATGACCTGCTGCGACGCTTTTTTTCTGGCAAGATAGTCTTGTAAATGCGGGCCAAGATCTGCACAC
TGGTATTTCGGTTTTTGGGGCCGCGGGCGGCGACGGGGCCCGTGCGTCCCAGCGCACATGTTCGGCGAGG
CGGGGCCTGCGAGCGCGGCCACCGAGAATCGGACGGGGGTAGTCTCAAGCTGGCCGGCCTGCTCTGGTGC
CTGGCCTCGCGCCGCCGTGTATCGCCCCGCCCTGGGCGGCAAGGCTGGCCCGGTCGGCACCAGTTGCGTG
AGCGGAAAGATGGCCGCTTCCCGGCCCTGCTGCAGGGAGCTCAAAATGGAGGACGCGGCGCTCGGGAGAG
CGGGCGGGTGAGTCACCCACACAAAGGAAAAGGGCCTTTCCGTCCTCAGCCGTCGCTTCATGTGACTCCA
CGGAGTACCGGGCGCCGTCCAGGCACCTCGATTAGTTCTCGAGCTTTTGGAGTACGTCGTCTTTAGGTTG
GGGGGAGGGGTTTTATGCGATGGAGTTTCCCCACACTGAGTGGGTGGAGACTGAAGTTAGGCCAGCTTGG
CACTTGATGTAATTCTCCTTGGAATTTGCCCTTTTTGAGTTTGGATCTTGGTTCATTCTCAAGCCTCAGA
CAGTGGTTCAAAGTTTTTTTCTTCCATTTCAGGTGTCGTGAAGCGGCCGCCATGGTGAGCAAGGGCGAGG
AGGATAACATGGCCATCATCAAGGAGTTCATGCGCTTCAAGGTGCACATGGAGGGCTCCGTGAACGGCCA
CGAGTTCGAGATCGAGGGCGAGGGCGAGGGCCGCCCCTACGAGGGCACCCAGACCGCCAAGCTGAAGGTG
ACCAAGGGTGGCCCCCTGCCCTTCGCCTGGGACATCCTGTCCCCTCAGTTCATGTACGGCTCCAAGGCCT
ACGTGAAGCACCCCGCCGACATCCCCGACTACTTGAAGCTGTCCTTCCCCGAGGGCTTCAAGTGGGAGCG
CGTGATGAACTTCGAGGACGGCGGCGTGGTGACCGTGACCCAGGACTCCTCCCTGCAGGACGGCGAGTTC
ATCTACAAGGTGAAGCTGCGCGGCACCAACTTCCCCTCCGACGGCCCCGTAATGCAGAAGAAGACCATGG
GCTGGGAGGCCTCCTCCGAGCGGATGTACCCCGAGGACGGCGCCCTGAAGGGCGAGATCAAGCAGAGGCT
GAAGCTGAAGGACGGCGGCCACTACGACGCTGAGGTCAAGACCACCTACAAGGCCAAGAAGCCCGTGCAG
CTGCCCGGCGCCTACAACGTCAACATCAAGTTGGACATCACCTCCCACAACGAGGACTACACCATCGTGG
AACAGTACGAACGCGCCGAGGGCCGCCACTCCACCGGCGGCATGGACGAGCTGTACAAGTAAGGATCCTA
ATCAACCTCTGGATTACAAAATTTGTGAAAGATTGACTGGTATTCTTAACTATGTTGCTCCTTTTACGCT
ATGTGGATACGCTGCTTTAATGCCTTTGTATCATGCTATTGCTTCCCGTATGGCTTTCATTTTCTCCTCC
TTGTATAAATCCTGGTTGCTGTCTCTTTATGAGGAGTTGTGGCCCGTTGTCAGGCAACGTGGCGTGGTGT
GCACTGTGTTTGCTGACGCAACCCCCACTGGTTGGGGCATTGCCACCACCTGTCAGCTCCTTTCCGGGAC
TTTCGCTTTCCCCCTCCCTATTGCCACGGCGGAACTCATCGCCGCCTGCCTTGCCCGCTGCTGGACAGGG
GCTCGGCTGTTGGGCACTGACAATTCCGTGGTGTTGTCGGGGAAATCATCGTCCTTTCCTTGGCTGCTCG
CCTGTGTTGCCACCTGGATTCTGCGCGGGACGTCCTTCTGCTACGTCCCTTCGGCCCTCAATCCAGCGGA
CCTTCCTTCCCGCGGCCTGCTGCCGGCTCTGCGGCCTCTTCCGCGTCTTCGCCTTCGCCCTCAGACGAGT
CGGATCTCCCTTTGGGCCGCCTCCCCGCCTGGTACCTTTAAGACCAATGACTTACAAGGCAGCTGTAGAT
CTTAGCCACTTTTTAAAAGAAAAGGGGGGACTGGAAGGGCTAATTCACTCCCAACGAAGACAAGATCACC
TGCAGGACAGGCGCGCCCTGCTTTTTGCTTGTACTGGGTCTCTCTGGTTAGACCAGATCTGAGCCTGGGA
GCTCTCTGGCTAACTAGGGAACCCACTGCTTAAGCCTCAATAAAGCTTGCCTTGAGTGCTTCAAGTAGTG
TGTGCCCGTCTGTTGTGTGACTCTGGTAACTAGAGATCCCTCAGACCCTTTTAGTCAGTGTGGAAAATCT
CTAGCACCCGGGCGATTAAGGAAAGGGCTAGATCATTCTTGAAGACGAAAGGGCCTCGTGATACGCCTAT
TTTTATAGGTTAATGTCATGATAATAATGGTTTCTTAGACGTCAGGTGGCACTTTTCGGGGAAATGTGCG
CGGAACCCCTATTTGTTTATTTTTCTAAATACATTCAAATATGTATCCGCTCATGAGACAATAACCCTGA
TAAATGCTTCAATAATATTGAAAAAGGAAGAGTATGAGTATTCAACATTTCCGTGTCGCCCTTATTCCCT
TTTTTGCGGCATTTTGCCTTCCTGTTTTTGCTCACCCAGAAACGCTGGTGAAAGTAAAAGATGCTGAAGA
TCAGTTGGGTGCACGAGTGGGTTACATCGAACTGGATCTCAACAGCGGTAAGATCCTTGAGAGTTTTCGC
CCCGAAGAACGTTTTCCAATGATGAGCACTTTTAAAGTTCTGCTATGTGGCGCGGTATTATCCCGTGTTG
ACGCCGGGCAAGAGCAACTCGGTCGCCGCATACACTATTCTCAGAATGACTTGGTTGAGTACTCACCAGT
CACAGAAAAGCATCTTACGGATGGCATGACAGTAAGAGAATTATGCAGTGCTGCCATAACCATGAGTGAT
AACACTGCGGCCAACTTACTTCTGACAACGATCGGAGGACCGAAGGAGCTAACCGCTTTTTTGCACAACA
TGGGGGATCATGTAACTCGCCTTGATCGTTGGGAACCGGAGCTGAATGAAGCCATACCAAACGACGAGCG
TGACACCACGATGCCTGTAGCAATGGCAACAACGTTGCGCAAACTATTAACTGGCGAACTACTTACTCTA
GCTTCCCGGCAACAATTAATAGACTGGATGGAGGCGGATAAAGTTGCAGGACCACTTCTGCGCTCGGCCC
TTCCGGCTGGCTGGTTTATTGCTGATAAATCTGGAGCCGGTGAGCGTGGGTCTCGCGGTATCATTGCAGC
ACTGGGGCCAGATGGTAAGCCCTCCCGTATCGTAGTTATCTACACGACGGGGAGTCAGGCAACTATGGAT
GAACGAAATAGACAGATCGCTGAGATAGGTGCCTCACTGATTAAGCATTGGTAACTGTCAGACCAAGTTT
ACTCATATATACTTTAGATTGATTTAAAACTTCATTTTTAATTTAAAAGGATCTAGGTGAAGATCCTTTT
TGATAATCTCATGACCAAAATCCCTTAACGTGAGTTTTCGTTCCACTGAGCGTCAGACCCCGTAGAAAAG
ATCAAAGGATCTTCTTGAGATCCTTTTTTTCTGCGCGTAATCTGCTGCTTGCAAACAAAAAAACCACCGC
TACCAGCGGTGGTTTGTTTGCCGGATCAAGAGCTACCAACTCTTTTTCCGAAGGTAACTGGCTTCAGCAG
AGCGCAGATACCAAATACTGTTCTTCTAGTGTAGCCGTAGTTAGGCCACCACTTCAAGAACTCTGTAGCA
CCGCCTACATACCTCGCTCTGCTAATCCTGTTACCAGTGGCTGCTGCCAGTGGCGATAAGTCGTGTCTTA
CCGGGTTGGACTCAAGACGATAGTTACCGGATAAGGCGCAGCGGTCGGGCTGAACGGGGGGTTCGTGCAC
ACAGCCCAGCTTGGAGCGAACGACCTACACCGAACTGAGATACCTACAGCGTGAGCTATGAGAAAGCGCC
ACGCTTCCCGAAGGGAGAAAGGCGGACAGGTATCCGGTAAGCGGCAGGGTCGGAACAGGAGAGCGCACGA
GGGAGCTTCCAGGGGGAAACGCCTGGTATCTTTATAGTCCTGTCGGGTTTCGCCACCTCTGACTTGAGCG
TCGATTTTTGTGATGCTCGTCAGGGGGGCGGAGCCTATGGAAAAACGCCAGCAACGCGGCCTTTTTACGG
TTCCTGGCCTTTTGCTGGCCTTTTGCTCACATGTTCTTTCCTGCGTTATCCCCTGATTCTGTGGATAACC
GTATTACCGCCTTTGAGTGAGCTGATACCGCTCGCCGCAGCCGAACGACCGAGCGCAGCGAGTCAGTGAG
CGAGGAAGCGGAAGAGCGCCCAATACGCAAACCGCCTCTCCCCGCGCGTTGGCCGATTCATTAATGCAGC
AAGCTCATGGCTGACTAATTTTTTTTATTTATGCAGAGGCCGAGGCCGCCTCGGCCTCTGAGCTATTCCA
GAAGTAGTGAGGAGGCTTTTTTGGAGGCCTAGGCTTTTGCAAAAAGCTCCCCGTGGCACGACAGGTTTCC
CGACTGGAAAGCGGGCAGTGAGCGCAACGCAATTAATGTGAGTTAGCTCACTCATTAGGCACCCCAGGCT
TTACACTTTATGCTTCCGGCTCGTATGTTGTGTGGAATTGTGAGCGGATAACAATTTCACACAGGAAACA
GCTATGACATGATTACGAATTTCACAAATAAAGCATTTTTTTCACTGCATTCTAGTTGTGGTTTGTCCAA
ACTCATCAATGTATCTTATCATGTCTGGATCAACTGGATAACTCAAGCTAACCAAAATCATCCCAAACTT
CCCACCCCATACCCTATTACCACTGCCAATTACCTGTGGTTTCATTTACTCTAAACCTGTGATTCCTCTG
AATTATTTTCATTTTAAAGAAATTGTATTTGTTAAATATGTACTACAAACTTAGTAGT
Features (pLannotate 1.2.2; 22 found; start..end, strand, type, name):
    377..634     +  LTR            5' LTR (truncated): truncated 5' long terminal repeat (LTR) from HIV-1
    681..806     +  misc_feature   HIV-1 Ψ: packaging signal of human immunodeficiency virus type 1
    790..1128    +  CDS            HIV-1 gag (fragment): gag protein from human immunodeficiency virus 1; gag
   1303..1536    +  misc_feature   RRE: The Rev response element (RRE) of HIV-1 allows for Rev-dependent mRNA export from the nucleus to the cytoplasm.
   1913..2013    +  CDS            Rev (fragment): human immunodeficiency virus 1 (HIV-1) Rev protein; rev; enhances nuclear export of unspliced and incompletely spliced viral mRNAs
   2058..2175    +  misc_feature   cPPT/CTS: central polypurine tract and central termination sequence of HIV-1
   2223..3401    +  promoter       EF-1α promoter: strong constitutive promoter for human elongation factor EF-1α
   3412..4119    +  CDS            mCherry: mCherry is a basic (constitutively fluorescent) red fluorescent protein published in 2004, derived from Discosoma sp.. It is reported to be a very rapidly-maturing monomer with low acid sensitivity.
   4130..4718    +  misc_feature   WPRE: woodchuck hepatitis virus posttranscriptional regulatory element
   4713..4823    +  CDS            nef (fragment): NEF_SIVS4 - Experimental evidence at protein level: Swiss-Prot protein existence level 1. Interferes with TCR signaling from the cell membrane. Interacts with CD247/TCRZ (TCR zeta chain) and exert potent down- regulation of cell surface TCR/CD3 complexes. From Simian immunodeficiency virus (isolate F236/smH4) (SIV-sm) (Simian immunodeficiency virus sooty mangabey monkey).
   4866..5046    +  LTR            5' LTR (truncated): truncated 5' long terminal repeat (LTR) from HIV-1
   5179..5283    +  promoter       AmpR promoter: bla
   5284..6144    +  CDS            AmpR: β-lactamase; bla; confers resistance to ampicillin, carbenicillin, and related antibiotics
   6315..6903    +  rep_origin     ori: high-copy-number ColE1/pMB1/pBR322/pUC origin of replication
   7086..7140    +  CDS            lacI (fragment): lac repressor; lacI; The lac repressor binds to the lac operator to inhibit transcription in E. coli. This inhibition can be relieved by adding lactose or isopropyl-β-D-thiogalactopyranoside (IPTG).
   7146..7239    +  rep_origin     SV40 ori (fragment): SV40 origin of replication
   7264..7301    +  CDS            lacI (fragment): lac repressor; lacI; The lac repressor binds to the lac operator to inhibit transcription in E. coli. This inhibition can be relieved by adding lactose or isopropyl-β-D-thiogalactopyranoside (IPTG).
   7314..7335    +  protein_bind   CAP binding site: CAP binding activates transcription in the presence of cAMP. E. coli catabolite activator protein
   7350..7380    +  promoter       lac promoter: promoter for the E. coli lac operon
   7388..7404    +  protein_bind   lac operator: The lac repressor binds to the lac operator to inhibit transcription in E. coli. This inhibition can be relieved by adding lactose or isopropyl-β-D-thiogalactopyranoside (IPTG). lac repressor encoded by lacI
   7438..7521    +  polyA_signal   SV40 poly(A) signal (fragment): SV40 polyadenylation signal
   7688..329     +  CDS            nef (fragment) (across the origin): NEF_HV1BR - Experimental evidence at protein level: Swiss-Prot protein existence level 1. Extracellular Nef protein targets CD4(+) T-lymphocytes for apoptosis by interacting with CXCR4 surface receptors (PubMed:14990729). From Human immunodeficiency virus type 1 group M subtype B (isolate BRU/LAI) (HIV-1).
