[The description below was written by a language model from this plasmid's Addgene catalogue record and pLannotate feature annotations shown in this document.]
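Description:
pHAGE2-EF1aL-mCherry-W is an HIV-1-derived lentiviral transfer plasmid built on the pHAGE2 backbone and designed for constitutive, ubiquitous expression of the red fluorescent protein mCherry in transduced mammalian cells. In bacteria it is maintained by a high-copy ColE1/pUC-type origin and selected with ampicillin through the β-lactamase gene. The sequenced record is 7,688 nt, consistent with the listed backbone plus a roughly 0.7 kb insert.

The viral portion carries the standard cis-acting elements needed to package and deliver the genome. A 5' LTR is followed by the Ψ packaging signal overlapping a gag fragment, the Rev response element for Rev-dependent nuclear export of the unspliced vector RNA, and the cPPT/CTS, which aids nuclear import of the reverse-transcribed genome. Downstream, the long form of the human EF-1α promoter (about 1.2 kb as annotated) drives the mCherry coding sequence, which was cloned between NotI and BamHI sites that are retained. The "W" in the name corresponds to the WPRE placed directly after mCherry, which enhances transcript stability and expression. The cassette ends at a second LTR, which the automated annotation labels as a truncated 5' LTR but which sits in the 3' LTR position. Short nef, Rev, lacI, lac promoter/operator and SV40 ori and poly(A) fragments are residual viral and cloning-vector sequences. No mammalian drug-selection marker is annotated, so transduced cells would be identified by red fluorescence. No viral structural or enzymatic genes are intact, so packaging functions must be supplied in trans. The associated publication concerns deriving airway epithelium from human pluripotent stem cells, though the record does not state the vector's specific role there.
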