Addgene plasmid #126703: pHAGE2-EF1aL-mCherry-W
Purpose: Constitutive, ubiquitous mCherry expression.
Depositing lab: Darrell Kotton. Depositing organization: Boston University Medical Campus. Publication: Efficient Derivation of Functional Human Airway Epithelium from Pluripotent Stem Cells via Temporal Regulation of Wnt Signaling. McCauley KB, Hawkins F, Serra M, Thomas DC, Jacob A, Kotton DN. Cell Stem Cell. 2017 Jun 1;20(6):844-857.e6. doi: 10.1016/j.stem.2017.03.001. Epub 2017 Mar 30. PubMed 28366587.
Backbone
  Vector backbone: pHAGE2
  Backbone manufacturer: Derived in Kotton lab
  Backbone size w/o insert (bp): 6977
  Vector type: Lentiviral
Growth in bacteria
  Bacterial resistance: Ampicillin, 100 μg/mL
  Growth temperature: 37°C
  Growth strain: NEB Stable
  Copy number: High Copy
Gene/Insert
  Gene/Insert name: mCherry
  Insert size (bp): 705
  Promoter: Ef1aL
  Cloning method: Restriction Enzyme; 5′ cloning site NotI (not destroyed); 3′ cloning site BamHI (not destroyed)
Terms and licenses: Academic/Nonprofit Terms; Industry Terms: Not Available to Industry
How to cite: pHAGE2-EF1aL-mCherry-W was a gift from Darrell Kotton (Addgene plasmid # 126703 ; http://n2t.net/addgene:126703 ; RRID:Addgene_126703)
