>Addgene plasmid #126703 | pHAGE2-EF1aL-mCherry-W | depositor partial sequence | sequence record 242538 | EF1aL
CGTGAGGCTCCGGTGCCCGTCAGTGGGCAGAGCGCACATCGCCCACAGTCCCCGAGAAGTTGGGGGGAGG
GGTCGGCAATTGAACCGGTGCCTAGAGAAGGTGGCGCGGGGTAAACTGGGAAAGTGATGTCGTGTACTGG
CTCCGCCTTTTTCCCGAGGGTGGGGGAGAACCGTATATAAGTGCAGTAGTCGCCGTGAACGTTCTTTTTC
GCAACGGGTTTGCCGCCAGAACACAGGTAAGTGCCGTGTGTGGTTCCCGCGGGCCTGGCCTCTTTACGGG
TTATGGCCCTTGCGTGCCTTGAATTACTTCCACCTGGCTGCAGTACGTGATTCTTGATCCCGAGCTTCGG
GTTGGAAGTGGGTGGGAGAGTTCGAGGCCTTGCGCTTAAGGAGCCCCTTCGCCTCGTGCTTGAGTTGAGG
CCTGGCCTGGGCGCTGGGGCCGCCGCGTGCGAATCTGGTGGCACCTTCGCGCCTGTCTCGCTGCTTTCGA
TAAGTCTCTAGCCATTTAAAATTTTTGATGACCTGCTGCGACGCTTTTTTTCTGGCAAGATAGTCTTGTA
AATGCGGGCCAAGATCTGCACACTGGTATTTCGGTTTTTGGGGCCGCGGGCGGCGACGGGGCCCGTGCGT
CCCAGCGCACATGTTCGGCGAGGCGGGGCCTGCGAGCGCGGCCACCGAGAATCGGACGGGGGTAGTCTCA
AGCTGGCCGGCCTGCTCTGGTGCCTGGCCTCGCGCCGCCGTGTATCGCCCCGCCCTGGGCGGCAAGGCTG
GCCCGGTCGGCACCAGTTGCGTGAGCGGAAAGATGGCCGCTTCCCGGCCCTGCTGCAGGGAGCTCAAAAT
GGAGGACGCGGCGCTCGGGAGAGCGGGCGGGTGAGTCACCCACACAAAGGAAAAGGGCCTTTCCGTCCTC
AGCCGTCGCTTCATGTGACTCCACGGAGTACCGGGCGCCGTCCAGGCACCTCGATTAGTTCTCGAGCTTT
TGGAGTACGTCGTCTTTAGGTTGGGGGGAGGGGTTTTATGCGATGGAGTTTCCCCACACTGAGTGGGTGG
AGACTGAAGTTAGGCCAGCTTGGCACTTGATGTAATTCTCCTTGGAATTTGCCCTTTTTGAGTTTGGATC
TTGGTTCATTCTCAAGCCTCAGACAGTGGTTCAAAGTTTTTTTCTTCCATTTCAGGTGTCGTGAA
