>Addgene plasmid #126703 | pHAGE2-EF1aL-mCherry-W | depositor partial sequence | sequence record 242539 | mCherry
GTGAGCAAGGGCGAGGAGGATAACATGGCCATCATCAAGGAGTTCATGCGCTTCAAGGTGCACATGGAGG
GCTCCGTGAACGGCCACGAGTTCGAGATCGAGGGCGAGGGCGAGGGCCGCCCCTACGAGGGCACCCAGAC
CGCCAAGCTGAAGGTGACCAAGGGTGGCCCCCTGCCCTTCGCCTGGGACATCCTGTCCCCTCAGTTCATG
TACGGCTCCAAGGCCTACGTGAAGCACCCCGCCGACATCCCCGACTACTTGAAGCTGTCCTTCCCCGAGG
GCTTCAAGTGGGAGCGCGTGATGAACTTCGAGGACGGCGGCGTGGTGACCGTGACCCAGGACTCCTCCCT
GCAGGACGGCGAGTTCATCTACAAGGTGAAGCTGCGCGGCACCAACTTCCCCTCCGACGGCCCCGTAATG
CAGAAGAAGACCATGGGCTGGGAGGCCTCCTCCGAGCGGATGTACCCCGAGGACGGCGCCCTGAAGGGCG
AGATCAAGCAGAGGCTGAAGCTGAAGGACGGCGGCCACTACGACGCTGAGGTCAAGACCACCTACAAGGC
CAAGAAGCCCGTGCAGCTGCCCGGCGCCTACAACGTCAACATCAAGTTGGACATCACCTCCCACAACGAG
GACTACACCATCGTGGAACAGTACGAACGCGCCGAGGGCCGCCACTCCACCGGCGGCATGGACGAGCTGT
ACAAG
